>Addgene plasmid #184414 | pAAV-TRE-GCaMP6s-WPRE-sv40 | addgene full sequence | sequence record 364317 | Addgene NGS Result
AACGTATGTCGAGTTTATCCCTATCAGTGATAGAGAACGTATGTCGAGTTTACTCCCTATCAGTGATAGA
GAACGTATGTCGAGGTAGGCGTGTACGGTGGGAGGCCTATATAAGCAGAGCTCGTTTAGTGAACCGTCAG
ATCGCCTGGAGGTACCGAATTCAAGCTGCTAGCTAGTACCGGTCGCCACCATGGGTTCTCATCATCATCA
TCATCATGGTATGGCTAGCATGACTGGTGGACAGCAAATGGGTCGGGATCTGTACGACGATGACGATAAG
GATCTCGCCACCATGGTCGACTCATCACGTCGTAAGTGGAATAAGACAGGTCACGCAGTCAGAGCTATAG
GTCGGCTGAGCTCACTCGAGAACGTCTATATCAAGGCCGACAAGCAGAAGAACGGCATCAAGGCGAACTT
CCACATCCGCCACAACATCGAGGACGGCGGCGTGCAGCTCGCCTACCACTACCAGCAGAACACCCCCATC
GGCGACGGCCCCGTGCTGCTGCCCGACAACCACTACCTGAGCGTGCAGTCCAAACTTTCGAAAGACCCCA
ACGAGAAGCGCGATCACATGGTCCTGCTGGAGTTCGTGACCGCCGCCGGGATCACTCTCGGCATGGACGA
GCTGTACAAGGGCGGTACCGGAGGGAGCATGGTGAGCAAGGGCGAGGAGCTGTTCACCGGGGTGGTGCCC
ATCCTGGTCGAGCTGGACGGCGACGTAAACGGCCACAAGTTCAGCGTGTCCGGCGAGGGTGAGGGCGATG
CCACCTACGGCAAGCTGACCCTGAAGTTCATCTGCACCACCGGCAAGCTGCCCGTGCCCTGGCCCACCCT
CGTGACCACCCTGACCTACGGCGTGCAGTGCTTCAGCCGCTACCCCGACCACATGAAGCAGCACGACTTC
TTCAAGTCCGCCATGCCCGAAGGCTACATCCAGGAGCGCACCATCTTCTTCAAGGACGACGGCAACTACA
AGACCCGCGCCGAGGTGAAGTTCGAGGGCGACACCCTGGTGAACCGCATCGAGCTGAAGGGCATCGACTT
CAAGGAGGACGGCAACATCCTGGGGCACAAGCTGGAGTACAACCTGCCGGACCAACTGACTGAAGAGCAG
ATCGCAGAATTTAAAGAGGCTTTCTCCCTATTTGACAAGGACGGGGATGGGACAATAACAACCAAGGAGC
TGGGGACGGTGATGCGGTCTCTGGGGCAGAACCCCACAGAAGCAGAGCTGCAGGACATGATCAATGAAGT
AGATGCCGACGGTGACGGCACAATCGACTTCCCTGAGTTCCTGACAATGATGGCAAGAAAAATGAAATAC
AGGGACACGGAAGAAGAAATTAGAGAAGCGTTCGGTGTGTTTGATAAGGATGGCAATGGCTACATCAGTG
CAGCAGAGCTTCGCCACGTGATGACAAACCTTGGAGAGAAGTTAACAGATGAAGAGGTTGATGAAATGAT
CAGGGAAGCAGACATCGATGGGGATGGTCAGGTAAACTACGAAGAGTTTGTACAAATGATGACAGCGAAG
TAAAAGCTTACTAGAGCTTATCGATAATCAACCTCTGGATTACAAAATTTGTGAAAGATTGACTGGTATT
CTTAACTATGTTGCTCCTTTTACGCTATGTGGATACGCTGCTTTAATGCCTTTGTATCATGCTATTGCTT
CCCGTATGGCTTTCATTTTCTCCTCCTTGTATAAATCCTGGTTGCTGTCTCTTTATGAGGAGTTGTGGCC
CGTTGTCAGGCAACGTGGCGTGGTGTGCACTGTGTTTGCTGACGCAACCCCCACTGGTTGGGGCATTGCC
ACCACCTGTCAGCTCCTTTCCGGGACTTTCACTTTCCCCCTCCCTATTGCCACGGCGGAACTCATCGCCG
CCTGCCTTGCCCGCTGCTGGACAGGGGCTCGGCTGTTGGGCACTGACAATTCCGTGGTGTTGTCGGGGAA
ATCATCGTCCTTTCCTTGGCTGCTCGCCTGTGTTGCCACCTGGATTCTGCGCGGGACGTCCTTCTGCTAC
GTCCCTTCGGCCCTCAATCCAGCGGACCTTCCTTCCCGCGGCCTGCTGCCGGCTCTGCGGCCTCTTCCGC
GTCTTCGCCTTCGCCCTCAGACGAGTCGGATCTCCCTTTGGGCCGCCTCCCCGCATCGATACCGTCGACC
TCGACCCGGGCGGCCGCTTCGAGCAGACATGATAAGATACATTGATGAGTTTGGACAAACCACAACTAGA
ATGCAGTGAAAAAAATGCTTTATTTGTGAAATTTGTGATGCTATTGCTTTATTTGTAACCATTATAAGCT
GCAATAAACAAGTTAACAACAACAATTGCATTCATTTTATGTTTCAGGTTCAGGGGGAGATGTGGGAGGT
TTTTTAAAGCAAGTAAAACCTCTACAAATGTGGTAAAATCGATAAGGATCTTCCTAGAGCATGGCTACGT
AGATAAGTAGCATGGCGGGTTAATCATTAACTACAAGGAACCCCTAGTGATGGAGTTGGCCACTCCCTCT
CTGCGCGCTCGCTCGCTCACTGACTCGCTGCGCTCGGTCGTTCGGCTGCGGCGAGCGGTATCAGCTCACT
CAAAGGCGGTAATACGGTTATCCACAGAATCAGGGGATAACGCAGGAAAGAACATGTGAGCAAAAGGCCA
GCAAAAGGCCAGGAACCGTAAAAAGGCCGCGTTGCTGGCGTTTTTCCATAGGCTCCGCCCCCCTGACGAG
CATCACAAAAATCGACGCTCAAGTCAGAGGTGGCGAAACCCGACAGGACTATAAAGATACCAGGCGTTTC
CCCCTGGAAGCTCCCTCGTGCGCTCTCCTGTTCCGACCCTGCCGCTTACCGGATACCTGTCCGCCTTTCT
CCCTTCGGGAAGCGTGGCGCTTTCTCATAGCTCACGCTGTAGGTATCTCAGTTCGGTGTAGGTCGTTCGC
TCCAAGCTGGGCTGTGTGCACGAACCCCCCGTTCAGCCCGACCGCTGCGCCTTATCCGGTAACTATCGTC
TTGAGTCCAACCCGGTAAGACACGACTTATCGCCACTGGCAGCAGCCACTGGTAACAGGATTAGCAGAGC
GAGGTATGTAGGCGGTGCTACAGAGTTCTTGAAGTGGTGGCCTAACTACGGCTACACTAGAAGAACAGTA
TTTGGTATCTGCGCTCTGCTGAAGCCAGTTACCTTCGGAAAAAGAGTTGGTAGCTCTTGATCCGGCAAAC
AAACCACCGCTGGTAGCGGTGGTTTTTTTGTTTGCAAGCAGCAGATTACGCGCAGAAAAAAAGGATCTCA
AGAAGATCCTTTGATCTTTTCTACGGGGTCTGACGCTCAGTGGAACGAAAACTCACGTTAAGGGATTTTG
GTCATGAGATTATCAAAAAGGATCTTCACCTAGATCCTTTTAAATTAAAAATGAAGTTTTAAATCAATCT
AAAGTATATATGAGTAAACTTGGTCTGACAGTTACCAATGCTTAATCAGTGAGGCACCTATCTCAGCGAT
CTGTCTATTTCGTTCATCCATAGTTGCCTGACTCCCCGTCGTGTAGATAACTACGATACGGGAGGGCTTA
CCATCTGGCCCCAGTGCTGCAATGATACCGCGAGACCCACGCTCACCGGCTCCAGATTTATCAGCAATAA
ACCAGCCAGCCGGAAGGGCCGAGCGCAGAAGTGGTCCTGCAACTTTATCCGCCTCCATCCAGTCTATTAA
TTGTTGCCGGGAAGCTAGAGTAAGTAGTTCGCCAGTTAATAGTTTGCGCAACGTTGTTGCCATTGCTACA
GGCATCGTGGTGTCACGCTCGTCGTTTGGTATGGCTTCATTCAGCTCCGGTTCCCAACGATCAAGGCGAG
TTACATGATCCCCCATGTTGTGCAAAAAAGCGGTTAGCTCCTTCGGTCCTCCGATCGTTGTCAGAAGTAA
GTTGGCCGCAGTGTTATCACTCATGGTTATGGCAGCACTGCATAATTCTCTTACTGTCATGCCATCCGTA
AGATGCTTTTCTGTGACTGGTGAGTACTCAACCAAGTCATTCTGAGAATAGTGTATGCGGCGACCGAGTT
GCTCTTGCCCGGCGTCAATACGGGATAATACCGCGCCACATAGCAGAACTTTAAAAGTGCTCATCATTGG
AAAACGTTCTTCGGGGCGAAAACTCTCAAGGATCTTACCGCTGTTGAGATCCAGTTCGATGTAACCCACT
CGTGCACCCAACTGATCTTCAGCATCTTTTACTTTCACCAGCGTTTCTGGGTGAGCAAAAACAGGAAGGC
AAAATGCCGCAAAAAAGGGAATAAGGGCGACACGGAAATGTTGAATACTCATACTCTTCCTTTTTCAATA
TTATTGAAGCATTTATCAGGGTTATTGTCTCATGAGCGGATACATATTTGAATGTATTTAGAAAAATAAA
CAAATAGGGGTTCCGCGCACATTTCCCCGAAAAGTGCCACCTAAATTGTAAGCGTTAATATTTTGTTAAA
ATTCGCGTTAAATTTTTGTTAAATCAGCTCATTTTTTAACCAATAGGCCGAAATCGGCAAAATCCCTTAT
AAATCAAAAGAATAGACCGAGATAGGGT
[37 nt withheld, positions 4579-4615]
AAAGAACGTGGACTCCAACGTCAAAGG
[49 nt withheld, positions 4643-4691]
T
[91 nt withheld, positions 4693-4783]
G
[124 nt withheld, positions 4785-4908]
CCCATTCGCCATTCAGGCTGCGCAACTGTTGGGAAGGGCGATCGGTGCGGGCCTCTTCGCTATTACGCCA
GCTGCGCGCTCGCTCGCTCACTGAGGCCGCCCGGGCAAAGCCCGGGCGTCGGGCGACCTTTGGTCGCCCG
GCCTCAGTGAGCGAGCGAGCGCGCAGAGAGGGAGTGGCCAACTCCATCACTAGGGGTTCCTTGTAGTTAA
TGATTAACCCGCCATGCTACTTATCTACGTAGCCATGCTCTAGGAAGATCTCGAATTGGTTTACTCCCTA
TCAGTGATAGAGAACGTATGTCGAGTTTACTCCCTATCAGTGATAGAGAACGATGTCGAGTTTACTCCCT
ATCAGTGATAGAGAACGTATGTCGAGTTTACTCCCTATCAGTGATAGAGAACGTATGTCGAGTTTACTCC
CTATCAGTGATAGAG
Features (pLannotate 1.2.2; 13 found; start..end, strand, type, name):
    191..1541    +  CDS            GCaMP6s (fragment): improved fluorescent protein-based calcium sensor (Chen et al., 2013)
   1566..2154    +  misc_feature   WPRE: woodchuck hepatitis virus posttranscriptional regulatory element
   2155..2174    +  misc_feature   MCS (fragment): pBluescript multiple cloning site
   2203..2324    -  polyA_signal   SV40 poly(A) signal: SV40 polyadenylation signal
   2347..2415    -  CDS            large T antigen (fragment): large T antigen from SV40 (simian virus 40)
   2486..2543    +  repeat_region  AAV2 ITR (fragment): inverted terminal repeat of adeno-associated virus serotype 2 inverted
   2703..3291    -  rep_origin     ori: high-copy-number ColE1/pMB1/pBR322/pUC origin of replication
   3462..4322    -  CDS            AmpR: β-lactamase; bla; confers resistance to ampicillin, carbenicillin, and related antibiotics
   4323..4427    -  promoter       AmpR promoter: bla
   4480..4908    -  rep_origin     f1 ori (sequence partly withheld): f1 bacteriophage origin of replication; arrow indicates direction of (+) strand synthesis
   4913..4982    -  CDS            lacZα (fragment): LacZα fragment of β-galactosidase; lacZ fragment
   4977..5109    -  repeat_region  AAV2 ITR (fragment): inverted terminal repeat of adeno-associated virus serotype 2 inverted
   5177..146     +  promoter       tight TRE promoter (across the origin): Tet-responsive promoter PTight, consisting of seven tet operator sequences followed by the minimal CMV promoter
