[The description below was written by a language model from this plasmid's Addgene catalogue record and pLannotate feature annotations shown in this document.]
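Description:
pAAV-TRE-GCaMP6s-WPRE-sv40 is an adeno-associated virus transfer plasmid for mammalian expression of the genetically encoded fluorescent calcium indicator GCaMP6s under tetracycline-responsive control. It is built on a pAAV backbone and is propagated in E. coli as a high-copy plasmid through a ColE1/pUC-type origin, with ampicillin selection from a β-lactamase gene driven by its own promoter. An f1 phage origin and a small lacZα remnant are also present in the backbone.

The expression cassette lies between two AAV2 inverted terminal repeats, the cis elements that allow the intervening DNA to be replicated and packaged into AAV particles when rep, cap and helper functions are supplied in trans. Transcription starts from a tight TRE promoter, which consists of seven tet operator repeats upstream of a minimal CMV promoter. This promoter has little activity alone and requires a tetracycline-controlled transactivator (tTA or rtTA) from a separate source, so expression can be restricted and amplified by whichever promoter drives the transactivator and modulated by doxycycline. The synthetic GCaMP6s coding sequence follows, then a WPRE to enhance transcript stability and expression, and an SV40 polyadenylation signal with a short flanking large T antigen remnant.

According to the record, the plasmid is intended for AAV-mediated delivery of the calcium reporter, and the associated work concerns in vivo monitoring of subtle calcium fluctuations in the inferior olive network. The annotated sequence is 5,343 nt, shorter than the 5,819 bp catalogue size. Both ITRs and the GCaMP6s CDS are annotated only as fragments; the record does not explain this.
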