Addgene plasmid #184414: pAAV-TRE-GCaMP6s-WPRE-sv40
Purpose: AAV expression of Fluorescent calcium reporter, GCaMP6s from TRE promoter
Depositing lab: Marylka Yoe Uusisaari. Depositing organization: Okinawa Institute of Science and Technology. Publication: Designing AAV Vectors for Monitoring the Subtle Calcium Fluctuations of Inferior Olive Network in vivo. Dorgans K, Guo D, Kurima K, Wickens J, Uusisaari MY. Front Cell Neurosci. 2022 Apr 27;16:825056. doi: 10.3389/fncel.2022.825056. eCollection 2022. PubMed 35573836.
Backbone
  Vector backbone: pAAV
  Backbone size w/o insert (bp): 3101
  Total vector size (bp): 5819
  Vector type: Mammalian Expression, AAV
Growth in bacteria
  Bacterial resistance: Ampicillin, 100 μg/mL
  Growth temperature: 37°C
  Growth strain: NEB Stable
  Copy number: High Copy
Gene/Insert
  Gene/Insert name: GCaMP6s
  Species: Synthetic
  Insert size (bp): 2718
  Promoter: TRE
  Cloning method: Restriction Enzyme; 5′ cloning site EcoRI (not destroyed); 3′ cloning site HindIII (not destroyed)
  Sequencing primers: 5′ GTATGGATCCacccgccaccATGggttctcatc; 3′ GATAAGCTTGATATCGAATTCTCActtcgctg
Terms and licenses: Academic/Nonprofit Terms; Industry Terms: Not Available to Industry
How to cite: pAAV-TRE-GCaMP6s-WPRE-sv40 was a gift from Marylka Yoe Uusisaari (Addgene plasmid # 184414 ; http://n2t.net/addgene:184414 ; RRID:Addgene_184414)
